>Addgene plasmid #154736 | pEPYC1CB0489 | depositor full sequence | sequence record 299670 | pEPYC1CB0489 sequence 7239 bps
GCAATTGTCTTCTGCACGAAGTGGTTTAAACTATCAGTGTTTGACAGGATATATTGGCGGGTAAACCTAA
GAGAAAAGAGCGTTTATTAGAATAATCGGATATTTAAAAGGGCGTGAAAAGGTTTATCCGTTCGTCCATT
TGTATGTGCATGCCAACCACAGGGTTCCCCAGATCAGGCGCTGGCTGCTGAACCCCCAGCCGGAACTGAC
CCCACAAGGCCCTAGCGTTTGCAATGCACCAGGTCATCATTGACCCAGGCGTGTTCCACCAGGCCGCTGC
CTCGCAACTCTTCGCAGGCTTCGCCGACCTGCTCGCGCCACTTCTTCACGCGGGTGGAATCCGATCCGCA
CATGAGGCGGAAGGTTTCCAGCTTGAGCGGGTACGGCTCCCGGTGCGAGCTGAAATAGTCGAACATCCGT
CGGGCCGTCGGCGACAGCTTGCGGTACTTCTCCCATATGAATTTCGTGTAGTGGTCGCCAGCAAACAGCA
CGACGATTTCCTCGTCGATCAGGACCTGGCAACGGGACGTTTTCTTGCCACGGTCCAGGACGCGGAAGCG
GTGCAGCAGCGACACCGATTCCAGGTGCCCAACGCGGTCGGACGTGAAGCCCATCGCCGTCGCCTGTAGG
CGCGACAGGCATTCCTCGGCCTTCGTGTAATACCGGCCATTGATCGACCAGCCCAGGTCCTGGCAAAGCT
CGTAGAACGTGAAGGTGATCGGCTCGCCGATAGGGGTGCGCTTCGCGTACTCCAACACCTGCTGCCACAC
CAGTTCGTCATCGTCGGCCCGCAGCTCGACGCCGGTGTAGGTGATCTTCACGTCCTTGTTGACGTGGAAA
ATGACCTTGTTTTGCAGCGCCTCGCGCGGGATTTTCTTGTTGCGCGTGGTGAACAGGGCAGAGCGGGCCG
TGTCGTTTGGCATCGCTCGCATCGTGTCCGGCCACGGCGCAATATCGAACAAGGAAAGCTGCATTTCCTT
GATCTGCTGCTTCGTGTGTTTCAGCAACGCGGCCTGCTTGGCCTCGCTGACCTGTTTTGCCAGGTCCTCG
CCGGCGGTTTTTCGCTTCTTGGTCGTCATAGTTCCTCGCGTGTCGATGGTCATCGACTTCGCCAAACCTG
CCGCCTCCTGTTCAAGACGACGCGAACGCTCCACGGCGGCCGATGGCGCGGGCAGGGCAGGGGGAGCCAG
TTGCACGCTGTCGCGCTCGATCTTGGCCGTAGCTTGCTGGACCATCGAGCCGACGGACTGGAAGGTTTCG
CGGGGCGCACGCATGACGGTGCGGCTTGCGATGGTTTCGGCATCCTCGGCGGAAAACCCCGCGTCGATCA
GTTCTTGCCTGTATGCCTTCCGGTCAAACGTCCGATTCATTCACCCTCCTTGCGGGATTGCCCCGACTCA
CGCCGGGGCAATGTGCCCTTATTCCTGATTTGACCCGCCTGGTGCCTTGGTGTCCAGATAATCCACCTTA
TCGGCAATGAAGTCGGTCCCGTAGACCGTCTGGCCGTCCTTCTCGTACTTGGTATTCCGAATCTTGCCCT
GCACGAATACCAGCGACCCCTTGCCCAAATACTTGCCGTGGGCCTCGGCCTGAGAGCCAAAACACTTGAT
GCGGAAGAAGTCGGTGCGCTCCTGCTTGTCGCCGGCATCGTTGCGCCACATCTAGGATCTGCCAGGAACC
GTAAAAAGGCCGCGTTGCTGGCGTTTTTCCATAGGCTCCGCCCCCCTGACGAGCATCACAAAAATCGACG
CTCAAGTCAGAGGTGGCGAAACCCGACAGGACTATAAAGATACCAGGCGTTTCCCCCTGGAAGCTCCCTC
GTGCGCTCTCCTGTTCCGACCCTGCCGCTTACCGGATACCTGTCCGCCTTTCTCCCTTCGGGAAGCGTGG
CGCTTTCTCATAGCTCACGCTGTAGGTATCTCAGTTCGGTGTAGGTCGTTCGCTCCAAGCTGGGCTGTGT
GCACGAACCCCCCGTTCAGCCCGACCGCTGCGCCTTATCCGGTAACTATCGTCTTGAGTCCAACCCGGTA
AGACACGACTTATCGCCACTGGCAGCAGCCACTGGTAACAGGATTAGCAGAGCGAGGTATGTAGGCGGTG
CTACAGAGTTCTTGAAGTGGTGGCCTAACTACGGCTACACTAGAAGAACAGTATTTGGTATCTGCGCTCT
GCTGAAGCCAGTTACCTTCGGAAAAAGAGTTGGTAGCTCTTGATCCGGCAAACAAACCACCGCTGGTAGC
GGTGGTTTTTTTGTTTGCAAGCAGCAGATTACGCGCAGAAAAAAAGGATCTCAAGAAGATCCTTTGATCT
TTTCTACGGGGTCTGACGCTCAGTGGAACGAAAACTCACGTTAAGGGATTTTGGTCATGAGATTATCAAA
AAGGATCTTCACCTAGATCCTTTTAAATTAAAAATGAAGTTTTAAATCAATCTAAAGTATATATGAGTAA
ACTTGGTCTGACAGTTACCAATGCTTAATCAGTGAGGCACCTATCTCAGCGATCTGTCTATTTCGTTCAT
CCATAGTTGCCTGACTCCCCGTCGTGTAGATAACTACGATACGGGAGGGCTTACCATCTGGCCCCAGTGC
TGCAATGATACCGCGAGAACCACGCTCACCGGCTCCAGATTTATCAGCAATAAACCAGCCAGCCGGAAGG
GCCGAGCGCAGAAGTGGTCCTGCAACTTTATCCGCCTCCATCCAGTCTATTAATTGTTGCCGGGAAGCTA
GAGTAAGTAGTTCGCCAGTTAATAGTTTGCGCAACGTTGTTGCCATTGCTACAGGCATCGTGGTGTCACG
CTCGTCGTTTGGTATGGCTTCATTCAGCTCCGGTTCCCAACGATCAAGGCGAGTTACATGATCCCCCATG
TTGTGCAAAAAAGCGGTTAGCTCCTTCGGTCCTCCGATCGTTGTCAGAAGTAAGTTGGCCGCAGTGTTAT
CACTCATGGTTATGGCAGCACTGCATAATTCTCTTACTGTCATGCCATCCGTAAGATGCTTTTCTGTGAC
TGGTGAGTACTCAACCAAGTCATTCTGAGAATAGTGTATGCGGCGACCGAGTTGCTCTTGCCCGGCGTCA
ATACGGGATAATACCGCGCCACATAGCAGAACTTTAAAAGTGCTCATCATTGGAAAACGTTCTTCGGGGC
GAAAACTCTCAAGGATCTTACCGCTGTTGAGATCCAGTTCGATGTAACCCACTCGTGCACCCAACTGATC
TTCAGCATCTTTTACTTTCACCAGCGTTTCTGGGTGAGCAAAAACAGGAAGGCAAAATGCCGCAAAAAAG
GGAATAAGGGCGACACGGAAATGTTGAATACTCATACTCTTCCTTTTTCAATATTATTGAAGCATTTATC
AAGGTTATTGTCTCATGAGCGGATACATATTTGAATGTATTTAGAAAAATAAACAAATAGGGGTTCCGCG
CACGAATTGGCCAGCGCTGCCATTTTTGGGGTGAGGCCGTTCGCGGCCGAGGGGCGCAGCCCCTGGGGGG
ATGGGAGGCCCGCGTTAGCGGGCCGGGAGGGTTCGAGAAGGGGGGGCACCCCCCTTCGGCGTGCGCGGTC
ACGCGCACAGGGCGCAGCCCTGGTTAAAAACAAGGTTTATAAATATTGGTTTAAAAGCAGGTTAAAAGAC
AGGTTAGCGGTGGCCGAAAAACGGGCGGAAACCCTTGCAAATGCTGGATTTTCTGCCTGTGGACAGCCCC
TCAAATGTCAATAGGTGCGCCCCTCATCTGTCAGCACTCTGCCCCTCAAGTGTCAAGGATCGCGCCCCTC
ATCTGTCAGTAGTCGCGCCCCTCAAGTGTCAATACCGCAGGGCACTTATCCCCAGGCTTGTCCACATCAT
CTGTGGGAAACTCGCGTAAAATCAGGCGTTTTCGCCGATTTGCGAGGCTGGCCAGCTCCACGTCGCCGGC
CGAAATCGAGCCTGCCCCTCATCTGTCAACGCCGCGCCGGGTGAGTCGGCCCCTCAAGTGTCAACGTCCG
CCCCTCATCTGTCAGTGAGGGCCAAGTTTTCCGCGAGGTATCCACAACGCCGGCGGCCGCGGTGTCTCGC
ACACGGCTTCGACGGCGTTTCTGGCGCGTTTGCAGGGCCATAGACGGCCGCCAGCCCAGCGGCGAGGGCA
ACCAGCCCGGTGAGCGTCGCAAAGGAGATCCTGATCTGACTGATGGGCTGCCTGTATCGAGTGGTGATTT
TGTGCCGAGCTGCCGGTCGGGGAGCTGTTGGCTGGCTGGTGGCAGGATATATTGTGGTGTAAACAAATTG
ACGCTTAGACAACTTAATAACACATTGCGGACGTTTTTAATGTACTGGGGTGGATGCAGTGGGCCCCACT
CTGTGAAGACAATGCCGAATTCGGATCCGGAGGGAGGCGTGTCGTTTTAGTGAGGATTGCGATAAAGGAA
AGGCTGGTGGAAAAAGAAGAGGTTTGTGTGCACACCAGCATGTGTTGATCACCAGCTAAACTGGTACTTA
GGTGGCTCCTACTGTAGGCTATCAATCCTTACCGCTATGGGTAAGATTGGACCGATGCTGTTATGACCCC
CGCCGATGACGCGGGATGTCTGCACCTCTGGTGGAGCACGACACTCTACAAAACTGGCAGCCACTTGTGT
GCACCTCTCTCTCTGCCGACAGTGGTCCCAAAGCTATATAAGGTTTTGCTATTCATTGAAAGCAGTAGTG
ACTGATTTGTATATATACTGTATTTTTACAACAATTACCAACAACAACAAACAACAAACAACATTACAAT
TACTATTTACAATTACAATGGAGGACGCCAAAAACATAAAGAAAGGCCCGGCGCCATTCTATCCGCTGGA
AGATGGAACCGCTGGAGAGCAACTGCATAAGGCTATGAAGAGATACGCCCTGGTTCCTGGAACAATTGCT
TTTACAGATGCACATATCGAGGTGGACATCACTTACGCTGAGTACTTCGAAATGTCCGTTCGGTTGGCAG
AAGCTATGAAACGATATGGGCTGAATACAAATCACAGAATCGTCGTATGCAGTGAAAACTCTCTTCAATT
CTTTATGCCGGTGTTGGGCGCGTTATTTATCGGAGTTGCAGTTGCGCCCGCGAACGACATTTATAATGAA
CGTGAATTGCTCAACAGTATGGGCATTTCGCAGCCTACCGTGGTGTTCGTTTCCAAAAAGGGGTTGCAAA
AAATTTTGAACGTGCAAAAAAAGCTCCCAATCATCCAAAAAATTATTATCATGGATTCTAAAACGGATTA
CCAGGGATTTCAGTCGATGTACACGTTCGTCACATCTCATCTACCTCCCGGTTTTAATGAATACGATTTT
GTGCCAGAGTCCTTCGATAGGGACAAGACAATTGCACTGATCATGAACTCCTCTGGATCTACTGGTCTGC
CTAAAGGTGTCGCTCTGCCTCATAGAACTGCCTGCGTGAGATTCTCGCATGCCAGAGATCCTATTTTTGG
CAATCAAATCATTCCGGATACTGCGATTTTAAGTGTTGTTCCATTCCATCACGGTTTTGGAATGTTTACT
ACACTCGGATATTTGATATGTGGATTTCGAGTCGTCTTAATGTATAGATTTGAAGAAGAACTGTTTCTGA
GGAGCCTTCAGGATTACAAGATTCAAAGTGCGCTGCTGGTGCCAACCCTATTCTCCTTCTTCGCCAAAAG
CACTCTGATTGACAAATACGATTTATCTAATTTACACGAAATTGCTTCTGGTGGCGCTCCCCTCTCTAAG
GAAGTCGGGGAAGCGGTTGCCAAGAGGTTCCATCTGCCAGGTATCAGGCAAGGATATGGGCTCACTGAGA
CTACATCAGCTATTCTGATTACACCCGAGGGGGATGATAAACCGGGCGCGGTCGGTAAAGTTGTTCCATT
TTTTGAAGCGAAGGTTGTGGATCTGGATACCGGGAAAACGCTGGGCGTTAATCAAAGAGGCGAACTGTGT
GTGAGAGGTCCTATGATTATGTCCGGTTATGTAAACAATCCGGAAGCGACCAACGCCTTGATTGACAAGG
ATGGATGGCTACATTCTGGAGACATAGCTTACTGGGACGAGGACGAACACTTCTTCATCGTTGACCGCCT
GAAGTCTCTGATTAAGTACAAAGGCTATCAGGTGGCTCCCGCTGAATTGGAATCCATCTTGCTCCAACAC
CCCAACATCTTCGACGCAGGTGTCGCAGGTCTGCCCGACGATGACGCCGGTGAACTTCCCGCCGCCGTTG
TTGTTTTGGAGCACGGAAAGACGATGACGGAAAAAGAGATCGTGGATTACGTCGCCAGTCAAGTAACAAC
CGCGAAAAAGTTGCGCGGAGGAGTTGTGTTTGTGGACGAAGTACCGAAAGGTCTTACCGGAAAACTCGAC
GCAAGAAAAATCAGAGAGATCCTCATAAAGGCCAAGAAGGGCGGAAAGATCGCCGTGGGTTCGGATTATA
AGGACCATGACGGAGACTATAAGGACCATGACCTCGACGCTGCAGCAGCGGATTATAAGGACGATGACGA
TAAGTGAGCTTGTCCTGCTTTAATGAGATATGCGAGAAGCCTATGATCGCATGATATTTGCTTTCAATTC
TGTTGTGCACGTTGTAAAAAACCTGAGCATGTGTAGCTCAGATCCTTACCGCCGGTTTCGGTTCATTCTA
ATGAATATATCACCCGTTACTATCGTATTTTTATGAATAATATTCTCCGTTCAATTTACTGATTGTACCC
TACTACTTATATGTACAATATTAAAATGAAAACAATATATTGTGCTGAATAGGTTTATAGCGACATCTAT
GATAGAGCGCCACAATAACAAACAATTGCGTTTTATTATTACAAATCCAATTTTAAAAAAAGCGGCAGAA
CCGGTCAAACCTAAAAGACTGATTACATAAATCTTATTCAAATTTCAAAAGTGCCCCAGGGGCTAGTATC
TACGACACACCGAGCGGCGAACTAATAACGCTCACTGAAGGGAACTCCGGTTCCCCGCCGGCGCGCATGG
GTGAGATTCCTTGAAGTTGAGTATTGGCCGTCCGCTCTACCGAAAGTTACGGGCACCATTCAACCCGGTC
CAGCACGGCGGCCGGGTAACCGACTTGCTGCCCCGAGAATTATGCAGCATTTTTTTGGTGTATGTGGGCC
CCAAATGAAGTGCAGGTCAAACCTTGACAGTGACGACAAATCGTTGGGCGGGTCCAGGGCGAATTTTGCG
ACAACATGTCGAGGCTCAGCAGGACCGCT
Features (pLannotate 1.2.2; 13 found; start..end, strand, type, name):
     42..66      +  misc_feature   RB T-DNA repeat: right border repeat from nopaline C58 T-DNA
    178..198     -  CDS            TetR (fragment): tetracycline resistance regulatory protein; tetR
    225..1370    -  CDS            trfA: TRFA_ECOLX - Experimental evidence at protein level: Swiss-Prot protein existence level 1. Also involved in plasmid copy number control, promoting intermolecular coupling of protein bound iterons at oriV, which inhibits replication initiation. From Escherichia coli.
   1706..2294    -  rep_origin     ori: high-copy-number ColE1/pMB1/pBR322/pUC origin of replication
   2465..3325    -  CDS            AmpR: β-lactamase; bla; confers resistance to ampicillin, carbenicillin, and related antibiotics
   3326..3430    -  promoter       AmpR promoter: bla
   3517..4148    -  rep_origin     oriV: incP origin of replication
   4240..4264    +  misc_feature   LB T-DNA repeat: left border repeat from nopaline C58 T-DNA
   4396..4415    +  promoter       CaMV 35S promoter (fragment): strong constitutive promoter from cauliflower mosaic virus
   4628..4653    +  promoter       CaMV 35S promoter (fragment): strong constitutive promoter from cauliflower mosaic virus
   4721..4776    +  misc_feature   TMV Ω: translational enhancer from the tobacco mosaic virus 5'-leader sequence (Gallie et al., 1988)
   4778..6427    +  CDS            luciferase: firefly luciferase; luc+; enhanced luc+ version of the luciferase gene
   6525..7232    +  terminator     OCS terminator: octopine synthase terminator
