[The description below was written by a language model from this plasmid's Addgene catalogue record and pLannotate feature annotations shown in this document.]
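Description:
pEPYC1CB0489 is a MoClo (Golden Gate modular cloning) Level 1 plasmid of 7,239 bp built in the pICH47732 acceptor backbone, carrying a single plant transcription unit that reports the activity of a synthetic promoter. The backbone is a binary-type vector. It has a high-copy ColE1/pUC origin for propagation in E. coli. It also has the broad-host-range incP oriV together with the trfA replication initiator gene, an arrangement that normally permits maintenance in Agrobacterium. Selection in bacteria is by ampicillin resistance (β-lactamase under its own promoter). Nopaline-type left and right T-DNA border repeats flank the cargo, so the cassette lies within a transferable T-DNA. The insert was assembled through BsaI sites that were destroyed during cloning, as is usual for Golden Gate assembly.

The payload is annotated by the depositor as MinSyn_121::TMV::LucF::Flag::ocsT. MinSyn_121 is a minimal synthetic plant promoter. The automated annotation does not recognise it as a whole and detects only two short fragments matching the CaMV 35S promoter in that region, which suggests some shared sequence elements, though the record does not describe its design. Downstream, the tobacco mosaic virus Ω leader acts as a 5′ translational enhancer ahead of the firefly luciferase (luc+) coding sequence. The octopine synthase terminator provides transcript termination and polyadenylation. The Flag tag named in the insert description is not separately annotated in the feature table.

The construct serves as a luciferase reporter for quantifying the strength of the MinSyn_121 promoter in plant cells, as part of work on the rational design of minimal synthetic plant promoters. As a Level 1 module, it could also be combined with other transcription units in higher-level MoClo assemblies.
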