Addgene plasmid #154736: pEPYC1CB0489
Purpose: MoClo Level 1 luciferase reporter
Depositing lab: Nicola Patron. Depositing organization: Earlham Institute. Publication: Rational design of minimal synthetic promoters for plants. Cai YM, Kallam K, Tidd H, Gendarini G, Salzman A, Patron NJ. Nucleic Acids Res. 2020 Aug 28. pii: 5897334. doi: 10.1093/nar/gkaa682. PubMed 32856047.
Backbone
  Vector backbone: pICH47732
  Vector type: Synthetic Biology
Growth in bacteria
  Bacterial resistance: Ampicillin, 100 μg/mL
  Growth temperature: 37°C
  Growth strain: NEB Stable
  Copy number: High Copy
Gene/Insert
  Gene/Insert name: MinSyn_121 Firefly luciferase expression cassette [MinSyn_121::TMV::LucF::Flag::ocsT]
  Species: Synthetic
  Cloning method: Restriction Enzyme; 5′ cloning site BsaI (destroyed during cloning); 3′ cloning site BsaI (destroyed during cloning)
Terms and licenses: Academic/Nonprofit Terms; Industry Terms: Not Available to Industry
Depositor comments: Please visit https://www.biorxiv.org/content/10.1101/2020.05.14.095406v1 for bioRxiv preprint.
How to cite: pEPYC1CB0489 was a gift from Nicola Patron (Addgene plasmid # 154736 ; http://n2t.net/addgene:154736 ; RRID:Addgene_154736)
